Addgene plasmid #250122: pGEX-PAR-3-PDZ-3
Purpose: Bacterial expression of PAR-3 PDZ domain 3
Depositing lab: Mark Bedford. Depositing organization: University of Texas MD Anderson Cancer Center. Publication: PRMT5 C-terminal Phosphorylation Modulates a 14-3-3/PDZ Interaction Switch. Espejo AB, Gao G, Black K, Gayatri S, Veland N, Kim J, Chen T, Sudol M, Walker C, Bedford MT. J Biol Chem. 2017 Feb 10;292(6):2255-2265. doi: 10.1074/jbc.M116.760330. Epub 2016 Dec 28. PubMed 28031468.
Backbone
  Vector backbone: pGEX-4T-1
  Backbone size w/o insert (bp): 4900
  Vector type: Bacterial Expression
Growth in bacteria
  Bacterial resistance: Ampicillin, 100 μg/mL
  Growth temperature: 37°C
  Growth strain: DH5alpha
  Copy number: High Copy
Gene/Insert
  Gene/Insert name: PAR-3 (3/3)
  Species: M. musculus (mouse)
  Insert size (bp): 276
  Mutation: None
  Entrez Gene: Pard3 (a.k.a. AA960621, AI256638, Asip, D8Ertd580e, Par-3, Par3, Pard-3, Pard3a, Phip)
  Cloning method: Restriction Enzyme; 5′ cloning site Unknown (unknown if destroyed)
Terms and licenses: Academic/Nonprofit Terms; Industry Terms: Not Available to Industry
Depositor comments: UniProt ID: Q99NH2
How to cite: pGEX-PAR-3-PDZ-3 was a gift from Mark Bedford (Addgene plasmid # 250122 ; http://n2t.net/addgene:250122 ; RRID:Addgene_250122)
