[The description below was written by a language model from this plasmid's Addgene catalogue record and pLannotate feature annotations shown in this document.]
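Description:
pGEX-PAR-3-PDZ-3 is a bacterial expression plasmid built on the pGEX-4T-1 backbone for producing the third PDZ domain of mouse PAR-3 (Pard3) as a glutathione S-transferase fusion in E. coli. The sequenced plasmid is about 5.2 kb. It is maintained through a high-copy ColE1/pMB1-type origin and selected with ampicillin via the β-lactamase (AmpR) gene under its own promoter. The feature table also picks up short fragments annotated as RSF ori, bom, rop, yciV and a lac promoter/lacZα segment. These are partial matches to residual backbone sequence rather than functional payload elements.

The expression cassette consists of the strong hybrid tac promoter followed by a lac operator, which drives the Schistosoma japonicum GST coding sequence. Downstream of GST sits the small Pard3 fragment, recorded as a 276 bp insert with no mutations and annotated over roughly 270 bp. It follows GST after a short linker region, consistent with an N-terminal GST tag on the PDZ domain, although the cloning sites used are not recorded. A plasmid-borne lacI gene with its own promoter supplies lac repressor, which keeps the tac promoter off until it is relieved by IPTG. This allows inducible expression independent of the host strain's repressor level.

PAR-3 is an adapter protein involved in cell polarity and tight junction formation, and it contains three PDZ domains, of which this construct isolates the third. The GST fusion allows affinity capture on glutathione resin, making the plasmid suited to producing recombinant domain for in vitro binding work. The associated publication concerns PDZ and 14-3-3 interactions with the PRMT5 C-terminus.
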