Features (pLannotate 1.2.2; 18 found; start..end, strand, type, name):
      1..124     +  rep_origin     RSF ori (fragment): Plasmids containing the RSF 1030 origin of replication can be propagated in E. coli cells that contain additional plasmids with compatible origins.
    129..180     -  misc_feature   bom (fragment): basis of mobility region from pBR322
    187..264     +  promoter       lacI promoter: lacI
    265..1347    +  CDS            lacI: lac repressor; lacI; The lac repressor binds to the lac operator to inhibit transcription in E. coli. This inhibition can be relieved by adding lactose or isopropyl-β-D-thiogalactopyranoside (IPTG).
   1360..1381    +  protein_bind   CAP binding site: CAP binding activates transcription in the presence of cAMP. E. coli catabolite activator protein
   1396..1426    +  promoter       lac promoter: promoter for the E. coli lac operon
   1434..1450    +  protein_bind   lac operator: The lac repressor binds to the lac operator to inhibit transcription in E. coli. This inhibition can be relieved by adding lactose or isopropyl-β-D-thiogalactopyranoside (IPTG). lac repressor encoded by lacI
   1470..1643    +  CDS            lacZα: LacZα fragment of β-galactosidase; lacZ fragment
   1907..2023    -  CDS            yciV (fragment): RNAAM_ECOLI - Also known as trpH From Escherichia coli (strain K12).
   2099..2127    +  promoter       tac promoter: strong E. coli promoter; hybrid between the trp and lac UV5 promoters
   2135..2151    +  protein_bind   lac operator: The lac repressor binds to the lac operator to inhibit transcription in E. coli. This inhibition can be relieved by adding lactose or isopropyl-β-D-thiogalactopyranoside (IPTG). lac repressor encoded by lacI
   2174..2827    +  CDS            GST26_SCHJA: Experimental evidence at protein level: Swiss-Prot protein existence level 1. GST isoenzymes appear to play a central role in the parasite detoxification system. Other functions are also suspected including a role in increasing the solubility of haematin in the parasite gut. From Schistosoma japonicum (Blood fluke).
   2852..3118    +  CDS            Pard3 (fragment): PARD3_MOUSE - Also known as Par3. Experimental evidence at protein level: Swiss-Prot protein existence level 1. Adapter protein involved in asymmetrical cell division and cell polarization processes (By similarity). Seems to play a central role in the formation of epithelial tight junctions (By similarity). Targets the phosphatase PTEN to cell junctions (By similarity). Association with PARD6B may prevent the interaction of PARD3 with F11R/JAM1, thereby preventing tight junction assembly (PubMed:11839275). The PARD6-PARD3 complex links GTP-bound Rho small GTPases to atypical protein kinase C p
   3148..3187    +  CDS            rop (fragment): Rop protein, which maintains plasmids at low copy number; rop
   3289..3329    +  misc_feature   bom (fragment): basis of mobility region from pBR322
   3434..3538    +  promoter       AmpR promoter: bla
   3539..4399    +  CDS            AmpR: β-lactamase; bla; confers resistance to ampicillin, carbenicillin, and related antibiotics
   4570..5158    +  rep_origin     ori: high-copy-number ColE1/pMB1/pBR322/pUC origin of replication
>Addgene plasmid #250122 | pGEX-PAR-3-PDZ-3 | addgene full sequence | sequence record 498084 | Addgene NGS Result
ATGTTCTTTCCTGCGTTATCCCCTGATTCTGTGGATAACCGTATTACCGCCTTTGAGTGAGCTGATACCG
CTCGCCGCAGCCGAACGACCGAGCGCAGCGAGTCAGTGAGCGAGGAAGCGGAAGAGCGCCTGATGCGGTA
TTTTCTCCTTACGCATCTGTGCGGTATTTCACACCGCATAAATTCCGACACCATCGAATGGCGCAAAACC
TTTCGCGGTATGGCATGATAGCGCCCGGAAGAGAGTCAATTCAGGGTGGTGAATGTGAAACCAGTAACGT
TATACGATGTCGCAGAGTATGCCGGTGTCTCTTATCAGACCGTTTCCCGCGTGGTGAACCAGGCCAGCCA
CGTTTCTGCGAAAACGCGGGAAAAAGTGGAAGCGGCGATGGCGGAGCTGAATTACATTCCCAACCGCGTG
GCACAACAACTGGCGGGCAAACAGTCGTTGCTGATTGGCGTTGCCACCTCCAGTCTGGCCCTGCACGCGC
CGTCGCAAATTGTCGCGGCGATTAAATCTCGCGCCGATCAACTGGGTGCCAGCGTGGTGGTGTCGATGGT
AGAACGAAGCGGCGTCGAAGCCTGTAAAGCGGCGGTGCACAATCTTCTCGCGCAACGCGTCAGTGGGCTG
ATCATTAACTATCCGCTGGATGACCAGGATGCCATTGCTGTGGAAGCTGCCTGCACTAATGTTCCGGCGT
TATTTCTTGATGTCTCTGACCAGACACCCATCAACAGTATTATTTTCTCCCATGAAGACGGTACGCGACT
GGGCGTGGAGCATCTGGTCGCATTGGGTCACCAGCAAATCGCGCTGTTAGCGGGCCCATTAAGTTCTGTC
TCGGCGCGTCTGCGTCTGGCTGGCTGGCATAAATATCTCACTCGCAATCAAATTCAGCCGATAGCGGAAC
GGGAAGGCGACTGGAGTGCCATGTCCGGTTTTCAACAAACCATGCAAATGCTGAATGAGGGCATCGTTCC
CACTGCGATGCTGGTTGCCAACGATCAGATGGCGCTGGGCGCAATGCGCGCCATTACCGAGTCCGGGCTG
CGCGTTGGTGCGGATATCTCGGTAGTGGGATACGACGATACCGAAGACAGCTCATGTTATATCCCGCCGT
TAACCACCATCAAACAGGATTTTCGCCTGCTGGGGCAAACCAGCGTGGACCGCTTGCTGCAACTCTCTCA
GGGCCAGGCGGTGAAGGGCAATCAGCTGTTGCCCGTCTCACTGGTGAAAAGAAAAACCACCCTGGCGCCC
AATACGCAAACCGCCTCTCCCCGCGCGTTGGCCGATTCATTAATGCAGCTGGCACGACAGGTTTCCCGAC
TGGAAAGCGGGCAGTGAGCGCAACGCAATTAATGTAAGTTAGCTCACTCATTAGGCACCCCAGGCTTTAC
ACTTTATGCTTCCGGCTCGTATGTTGTGTGGAATTGTGAGCGGATAACAATTTCACACAGGAAACAGCTA
TGACCATGATTACGGATTCACTGGCCGTCGTTTTACAACGTCGTGACTGGGAAAACCCTGGCGTTACCCA
ACTTAATCGCCTTGCAGCACATCCCCCTTTCGCCAGCTGGCGTAATAGCGAAGAGGCCCGCACCGATCGC
CCTTCCCAACAGTTGCGCAGCCTGAATGGCGAATGGCGCTTTGCCTGGTTTCCGGCACCAGAAGCGGTGC
CGGAAAGCTGGCTGGAGTGCGATCTTCCTGAGGCCGATACTGTCGTCGTCCCCTCAAACTGGCAGATGCA
CGGTTACGATGCGCCCATCTACACCAACGTGACCTATCCCATTACGGTCAATCCGCCGTTTGTTCCCACG
GAGAATCCGACGGGTTGTTACTCGCTCACATTTAATGTTGATGAAAGCTGGCTACAGGAAGGCCAGACGC
GAATTATTTTTGATGGCGTTGGAATTAGCTTATCGACTGCACGGTGCACCAATGCTTCTGGCGTCAGGCA
GCCATCGGAAGCTGTGGTATGGCTGTGCAGGTCGTAAATCACTGCATAATTCGTGTCGCTCAAGGCGCAC
TCCCGTTCTGGATAATGTTTTTTGCGCCGACATCATAACGGTTCTGGCAAATATTCTGAAATGAGCTGTT
GACAATTAATCATCGGCTCGTATAATGTGTGGAATTGTGAGCGGATAACAATTTCACACAGGAAACAGTA
TTCATGTCCCCTATACTAGGTTATTGGAAAATTAAGGGCCTTGTGCAACCCACTCGACTTCTTTTGGAAT
ATCTTGAAGAAAAATATGAAGAGCATTTGTATGAGCGCGATGAAGGTGATAAATGGCGAAACAAAAAGTT
TGAATTGGGTTTGGAGTTTCCCAATCTTCCTTATTATATTGATGGTGATGTTAAATTAACACAGTCTATG
GCCATCATACGTTATATAGCTGACAAGCACAACATGTTGGGTGGTTGTCCAAAAGAGCGTGCAGAGATTT
CAATGCTTGAAGGAGCGGTTTTGGATATTAGATACGGTGTTTCGAGAATTGCATATAGTAAAGACTTTGA
AACTCTCAAAGTTGATTTTCTTAGCAAGCTACCTGAAATGCTGAAAATGTTCGAAGATCGTTTATGTCAT
AAAACATATTTAAATGGTGATCATGTAACCCATCCTGACTTCATGTTGTATGACGCTCTTGATGTTGTTT
TATACATGGACCCAATGTGCCTGGATGCGTTCCCAAAATTAGTTTGTTTTAAAAAACGTATTGAAGCTAT
CCCACAAATTGATAAGTACTTGAAATCCAGCAAGTATATAGCATGGCCTTTGCAGGGCTGGCAAGCCACG
TTTGGTGGTGGCGACCATCCTCCAAAATCGGATCTGGTTCCGCGTGGATCCGAAGTTCCTCTGAATGATA
GCGGCTCAGCGGGCCTGGGTGTGAGTGTTAAAGGTAATCGTAGTAAAGAAAATCATGCAGACCTAGGCAT
CTTTGTGAAATCTATTATCAATGGCGGTGCTGCGAGCAAAGATGGTCGCCTAAGGGTTAATGATCAGCTG
ATTGCCGTGAATGGCGAAAGTCTGTTAGGCAAAGCCAATCAGGAAGCTATGGAAACACTGCGTCGCAGTA
TGTCAACCGAAGGTAATAAGCGTGGTATGATCCAGCTCGAGCGGCCGCATCGTGACTGACTGACGATCTG
CCTCGCGCGTTTCGGTGATGACGGTGAAAACCTCTGACACATGCAGCTCCCGGAGACGGTCACAGCTTGT
CTGTAAGCGGATGCCGGGAGCAGACAAGCCCGTCAGGGCGCGTCAGCGGGTGTTGGCGGGTGTCGGGGCG
CAGCCATGACCCAGTCACGTAGCGATAGCGGAGTGTATAATTCTTGAAGACGAAAGGGCCTCGTGATACG
CCTATTTTTATAGGTTAATGTCATGATAATAATGGTTTCTTAGACGTCAGGTGGCACTTTTCGGGGAAAT
GTGCGCGGAACCCCTATTTGTTTATTTTTCTAAATACATTCAAATATGTATCCGCTCATGAGACAATAAC
CCTGATAAATGCTTCAATAATATTGAAAAAGGAAGAGTATGAGTATTCAACATTTCCGTGTCGCCCTTAT
TCCCTTTTTTGCGGCATTTTGCCTTCCTGTTTTTGCTCACCCAGAAACGCTGGTGAAAGTAAAAGATGCT
GAAGATCAGTTGGGTGCACGAGTGGGTTACATCGAACTGGATCTCAACAGCGGTAAGATCCTTGAGAGTT
TTCGCCCCGAAGAACGTTTTCCAATGATGAGCACTTTTAAAGTTCTGCTATGTGGCGCGGTATTATCCCG
TGTTGACGCCGGGCAAGAGCAACTCGGTCGCCGCATACACTATTCTCAGAATGACTTGGTTGAGTACTCA
CCAGTCACAGAAAAGCATCTTACGGATGGCATGACAGTAAGAGAATTATGCAGTGCTGCCATAACCATGA
GTGATAACACTGCGGCCAACTTACTTCTGACAACGATCGGAGGACCGAAGGAGCTAACCGCTTTTTTGCA
CAACATGGGGGATCATGTAACTCGCCTTGATCGTTGGGAACCGGAGCTGAATGAAGCCATACCAAACGAC
GAGCGTGACACCACGATGCCTGCAGCAATGGCAACAACGTTGCGCAAACTATTAACTGGCGAACTACTTA
CTCTAGCTTCCCGGCAACAATTAATAGACTGGATGGAGGCGGATAAAGTTGCAGGACCACTTCTGCGCTC
GGCCCTTCCGGCTGGCTGGTTTATTGCTGATAAATCTGGAGCCGGTGAGCGTGGGTCTCGCGGTATCATT
GCAGCACTGGGGCCAGATGGTAAGCCCTCCCGTATCGTAGTTATCTACACGACGGGGAGTCAGGCAACTA
TGGATGAACGAAATAGACAGATCGCTGAGATAGGTGCCTCACTGATTAAGCATTGGTAACTGTCAGACCA
AGTTTACTCATATATACTTTAGATTGATTTAAAACTTCATTTTTAATTTAAAAGGATCTAGGTGAAGATC
CTTTTTGATAATCTCATGACCAAAATCCCTTAACGTGAGTTTTCGTTCCACTGAGCGTCAGACCCCGTAG
AAAAGATCAAAGGATCTTCTTGAGATCCTTTTTTTCTGCGCGTAATCTGCTGCTTGCAAACAAAAAAACC
ACCGCTACCAGCGGTGGTTTGTTTGCCGGATCAAGAGCTACCAACTCTTTTTCCGAAGGTAACTGGCTTC
AGCAGAGCGCAGATACCAAATACTGTCCTTCTAGTGTAGCCGTAGTTAGGCCACCACTTCAAGAACTCTG
TAGCACCGCCTACATACCTCGCTCTGCTAATCCTGTTACCAGTGGCTGCTGCCAGTGGCGATAAGTCGTG
TCTTACCGGGTTGGACTCAAGACGATAGTTACCGGATAAGGCGCAGCGGTCGGGCTGAACGGGGGGTTCG
TGCACACAGCCCAGCTTGGAGCGAACGACCTACACCGAACTGAGATACCTACAGCGTGAGCTATGAGAAA
GCGCCACGCTTCCCGAAGGGAGAAAGGCGGACAGGTATCCGGTAAGCGGCAGGGTCGGAACAGGAGAGCG
CACGAGGGAGCTTCCAGGGGGAAACGCCTGGTATCTTTATAGTCCTGTCGGGTTTCGCCACCTCTGACTT
GAGCGTCGATTTTTGTGATGCTCGTCAGGGGGGCGGAGCCTATGGAAAAACGCCAGCAACGCGGCCTTTT
TACGGTTCCTGGCCTTTTGCTGGCCTTTTGCTCAC
